Addgene plasmid #32133: pJFRC151-3XUAS-IVS-Flp2::PEST
Depositing lab: Gerald Rubin. Depositing organization: HHMI, Janelia Research Campus. Publication: Multiple new site-specific recombinases for use in manipulating animal genomes. Nern A, Pfeiffer BD, Svoboda K, Rubin GM. Proc Natl Acad Sci U S A. 2011 Aug 9. 10.1073/pnas.1111704108 PubMed 21831835.
Backbone
  Vector backbone: pJFRC4-3XUAS-IVS-mCD8::GFP
  Vector type: Insect Expression
Growth in bacteria
  Bacterial resistance: Ampicillin, 100 μg/mL
  Growth temperature: 37°C
  Growth strain: Top10/P3
  Copy number: High Copy
Gene/Insert
  Gene/Insert name: Flippase2::PEST
  Species: S. cerevisiae (budding yeast)
  Mutation: Glycine at Amino Acid 5
  Tag / fusion protein: PEST (C terminal on insert)
  Cloning method: Restriction Enzyme; 5′ cloning site Xho (not destroyed); 3′ cloning site Xba (not destroyed)
  Sequencing primers: 5′ hsp70 F: GAGCGCCGGAGTATAAATAGAG; 3′ SV40 R: CCATTCATCAGTTCCATAGG
Terms and licenses: Academic/Nonprofit Terms; Industry Terms: Not Available to Industry
How to cite: pJFRC151-3XUAS-IVS-Flp2::PEST was a gift from Gerald Rubin (Addgene plasmid # 32133 ; http://n2t.net/addgene:32133 ; RRID:Addgene_32133)
