[The description below was written by a language model from this plasmid's Addgene catalogue record and pLannotate feature annotations shown in this document.]
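Description:
pJFRC151-3XUAS-IVS-Flp2::PEST is a 9.2 kb Drosophila transgenesis and insect expression plasmid derived from the pJFRC4-3XUAS-IVS-mCD8::GFP backbone, with the original reporter replaced by a Flp recombinase cassette cloned between retained Xho and Xba sites. In bacteria it is maintained as a high-copy plasmid through a ColE1/pUC-type origin and selected with ampicillin via the β-lactamase gene. For use in flies it carries a φC31 attB site, which allows integrase-mediated insertion into a genomic attP landing site, and the mini-white eye-colour marker for identifying transformants.

The payload is a GAL4-responsive expression unit. Gal4-binding UAS repeats (three copies according to the construct name; the annotation detects them as fragments of a 5X UAS array) sit upstream of the Drosophila hsp70Bb promoter, followed by the IVS, a modified myosin heavy chain intron that promotes efficient expression. This drives the S. cerevisiae FLP recombinase, here a variant designated Flp2 that has glycine at amino acid 5. The recombinase is fused at its C terminus to a PEST degradation sequence, annotated as a fragment of mouse ornithine decarboxylase, which is expected to shorten the protein's half-life and so limit how long recombinase activity persists. The transcript ends in an SV40 region containing the small t intron and polyadenylation signal; the small t and large T antigen "CDS" and NLS hits there are remnants within this 3′ terminator segment rather than expressed proteins. The low UAS copy number and destabilising tag suggest a design for modest, temporally restricted Flp levels under GAL4 control. The construct belongs to a set of site-specific recombinase tools for manipulating animal genomes, in this case by recombination at FRT sites.
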