Features (pLannotate 1.2.2; 19 found; start..end, strand, type, name):
     31..135     +  promoter       AmpR promoter: bla
    136..996     +  CDS            AmpR: β-lactamase; bla; confers resistance to ampicillin, carbenicillin, and related antibiotics
   1167..1755    +  rep_origin     ori: high-copy-number ColE1/pMB1/pBR322/pUC origin of replication
   1842..1911    +  protein_bind   attB: attB site for the φC31 integrase (Groth et al., 2000) phage φC31 integrase
   2606..5478    +  CDS            mini-white: Drosophila white gene eye color pigment; white; This is a modified version of the white gene lacking part of the first intron.
   6251..6406    +  CDS            YPB1_ECOLX (fragment): Protein predicted: Swiss-Prot protein existence level 4. From Escherichia coli.
   6488..6509    -  misc_feature   MCS (fragment): pUC18/19 multiple cloning site
   6508..6531    +  protein_bind   5X UAS (fragment): five tandem copies of the "ScaI site" 17-mer CGGAGTACTGTCCTCCG, an upstream activating sequence (UAS) that efficiently binds yeast Gal4 (Webster et al., 1988; Pfeiffer et al., 2010) GAL4
   6560..6602    +  protein_bind   5X UAS (fragment): five tandem copies of the "ScaI site" 17-mer CGGAGTACTGTCCTCCG, an upstream activating sequence (UAS) that efficiently binds yeast Gal4 (Webster et al., 1988; Pfeiffer et al., 2010) GAL4
   6628..6866    +  promoter       hsp70 promoter: Drosophila melanogaster hsp70Bb promoter
   6881..6947    +  intron         Mhc intron: modified Drosophila myosin heavy chain intron 16 (Pfeiffer et al., 2010)
   6971..8239    +  CDS            FLP1: FLP_YEAST - Experimental evidence at protein level: Swiss-Prot protein existence level 1. Part of the plasmid amplification system, which corrects any decrease in copy number caused by a rare missegregation event. Catalyzes the recombination between the large inverted repetitions of the 2-micron plasmid during plasmid replication. This recombination event changes the direction of one of the two replication forks in the bidirectionally replicating molecule, effectively resulting in multiple rounds of replication from a single initiation event. Binds specifically to the FLP recognition target (F
   8231..8362    +  CDS            Odc1 (fragment): DCOR_MOUSE - Also known as Odc. Experimental evidence at protein level: Swiss-Prot protein existence level 1. Catalyzes the first and rate-limiting step of polyamine biosynthesis that converts ornithine into putrescine, which is the precursor for the polyamines, spermidine and spermine. Polyamines are essential for cell proliferation and are implicated in cellular processes, ranging from DNA replication to apoptosis. From Mus musculus (Mouse).
   8373..8447    +  CDS            small t antigen (fragment): SV40 (simian virus 40) small t antigen
   8449..8514    +  intron         small t intron: SV40 (simian virus 40) small t antigen intron
   8644..8664    +  CDS            SV40 NLS: nuclear localization signal of SV40 (simian virus 40) large T antigen
   8671..8805    +  CDS            LT_POVHA (fragment): Protein inferred from homology: Swiss-Prot protein existence level 3. Isoform large T antigen is a key early protein essential for both driving viral replication and inducing cellular transformation. Plays a role in viral genome replication by driving entry of quiescent cells into the cell cycle and by autoregulating the synthesis of viral early mRNA. Displays highly oncogenic activities by corrupting the host cellular checkpoint mechanisms that guard cell division and the transcription, replication, and repair of DNA. Participates in the modulation of cellular gene expression preceeding viral
   8830..8913    +  CDS            large T antigen (fragment): large T antigen from SV40 (simian virus 40)
   8936..9070    +  polyA_signal   SV40 poly(A) signal: SV40 polyadenylation signal
>Addgene plasmid #32133 | pJFRC151-3XUAS-IVS-Flp2::PEST | depositor full sequence | sequence record 36292 | pJFRC151-3XUAS-IVS-Flp2::PEST sequence 9166 bps
GACTCAGGTGGCACTTTTCGGGGAAATGTGCGCGGAACCCCTATTTGTTTATTTTTCTAAATACATTCAA
ATATGTATCCGCTCATGAGACAATAACCCTGATAAATGCTTCAATAATATTGAAAAAGGAAGAGTATGAG
TATTCAACATTTCCGTGTCGCCCTTATTCCCTTTTTTGCGGCATTTTGCCTTCCTGTTTTTGCTCACCCA
GAAACGCTGGTGAAAGTAAAAGATGCTGAAGATCAGTTGGGTGCACGAGTGGGTTACATCGAACTGGATC
TCAACAGCGGTAAGATCCTTGAGAGTTTTCGCCCCGAAGAACGTTTTCCAATGATGAGCACTTTTAAAGT
TCTGCTATGTGGCGCGGTATTATCCCGTATTGACGCCGGGCAAGAGCAACTCGGTCGCCGCATACACTAT
TCTCAGAATGACTTGGTTGAGTACTCACCAGTCACAGAAAAGCATCTTACGGATGGCATGACAGTAAGAG
AATTATGCAGTGCTGCCATAACCATGAGTGATAACACTGCGGCCAACTTACTTCTGACAACGATCGGAGG
ACCGAAGGAGCTAACCGCTTTTTTGCACAACATGGGGGATCATGTAACTCGCCTTGATCGTTGGGAACCG
GAGCTGAATGAAGCCATACCAAACGACGAGCGTGACACCACGATGCCTGTAGCAATGGCAACAACGTTGC
GCAAACTATTAACTGGCGAACTACTTACTCTAGCTTCCCGGCAACAATTAATAGACTGGATGGAGGCGGA
TAAAGTTGCAGGACCACTTCTGCGCTCGGCCCTTCCGGCTGGCTGGTTTATTGCTGATAAATCTGGAGCC
GGTGAGCGTGGGTCTCGCGGTATCATTGCAGCACTGGGGCCAGATGGTAAGCCCTCCCGTATCGTAGTTA
TCTACACGACGGGGAGTCAGGCAACTATGGATGAACGAAATAGACAGATCGCTGAGATAGGTGCCTCACT
GATTAAGCATTGGTAACTGTCAGACCAAGTTTACTCATATATACTTTAGATTGATTTAAAACTTCATTTT
TAATTTAAAAGGATCTAGGTGAAGATCCTTTTTGATAATCTCATGACCAAAATCCCTTAACGTGAGTTTT
CGTTCCACTGAGCGTCAGACCCCGTAGAAAAGATCAAAGGATCTTCTTGAGATCCTTTTTTTCTGCGCGT
AATCTGCTGCTTGCAAACAAAAAAACCACCGCTACCAGCGGTGGTTTGTTTGCCGGATCAAGAGCTACCA
ACTCTTTTTCCGAAGGTAACTGGCTTCAGCAGAGCGCAGATACCAAATACTGTTCTTCTAGTGTAGCCGT
AGTTAGGCCACCACTTCAAGAACTCTGTAGCACCGCCTACATACCTCGCTCTGCTAATCCTGTTACCAGT
GGCTGCTGCCAGTGGCGATAAGTCGTGTCTTACCGGGTTGGACTCAAGACGATAGTTACCGGATAAGGCG
CAGCGGTCGGGCTGAACGGGGGGTTCGTGCACACAGCCCAGCTTGGAGCGAACGACCTACACCGAACTGA
GATACCTACAGCGTGAGCTATGAGAAAGCGCCACGCTTCCCGAAGGGAGAAAGGCGGACAGGTATCCGGT
AAGCGGCAGGGTCGGAACAGGAGAGCGCACGAGGGAGCTTCCAGGGGGAAACGCCTGGTATCTTTATAGT
CCTGTCGGGTTTCGCCACCTCTGACTTGAGCGTCGATTTTTGTGATGCTCGTCAGGGGGGCGGAGCCTAT
GGAAAAACGCCAGCAACGCGGCCTTTTTACGGTTCCTGGCCTTTTGCTGGCCTTTTGCTCACATGTTACC
GTCGACGATGTAGGTCACGGTCTCGAAGCCGCGGTGCGGGTGCCAGGGCGTGCCCTTGGGCTCCCCGGGC
GCGTACTCCACCTCACCCATCTGGTCCATCATGATGAACGGGTCGAGGTGGCGGTAGTTGATCCCGGCGA
ACGCGCGGCGCACCGGGAAGCCCTCGCCCTCGAAACCGCTGGGCGCGGTGGTCACGGTGAGCACGGGACG
TGCGACGGCGTCGGCGGGTGCGGATACGCGGGGCAGCGTCAGCGGGTTCTCGACGGTCACGGCGGGCATG
TCGACAAGCCGAACATATGGGCGCGCCTAGTATGTATGTAAGTTAATAAAACCCATTTTTGCGGAAAGTA
GATAAAAAAAACATTTTTTTTTTTTACTGCACTGGATATCATTGAACTTATCTGATCAGTTTTAAATTTA
CTTCGATCCAAGGGTATTTGATGTACCAGGTTCTTTCGATTACCTCTCACTCAAAATGACATTCCACTCA
AAGTCAGCGCTGTTTGCCTCCTTCTCTGTCCACAGAAATATCGCCGTCTCTTTCGCCGCTGCGTCCGCTA
TCTCTTTCGCCACCGTTTGTAGCGTTACGTAGCGTCAATGTCCGCCTTCAGTTGCATTTTGTCAGCGGTT
TCGTGACGAAGCTCCAAGCGGTTTACGCCATCAATTAAACACAAAGTGCTGTGCCAAAACTCCTCTCGCT
TCTTATTTTTGTTTGTTTTTTGAGTGATTGGGGTGGTGATTGGTTTTGGGTGGGTAAGCAGGGGAAAGTG
TGAAAAATCCCGGCAATGGGCCAAGAGGATCAGGAGCTATTAATTCGCGGAGGCAGCAAACACCCATCTG
CCGAGCATCTGAACAATGTGAGTAGTACATGTGCATACATCTTAAGTTCACTTGATCTATAGGAACTGCG
ATTGCAACATCAAATTGTATGCGGCGTGAGAACTGCGACCCACAAAAATCCCAAACCGCAATTGCACAAA
CAAATAGTGACACGAAACAGATTATTCTGGTAGCTGTTCTCGCTATATAAGACAATTTTTGAGATCATAT
CATGATCAAGACATCTAAAGGCATTCATTTTCGACTATATTCTTTTTTACAAAAAATATAACAACCAGAT
ATTTTAAGCTGATCCTAGATGCACAAAAAATAAATAAAAGTATAAACCTACTTCGTAGGATACTTCGGGG
TACTTTTTGTTCGGGGTTAGATGAGCATAACGCTAGTAGTTGATATTTGAGATCCCCTATCATTGCAGGG
TGACAGCGGAGCGGCTTCGCAGAGCTGCATTAACCAGGGCTTCGGGCAGGCCAAAAACTACGGCACGCTC
CGGCCACCCAGTCCGCCGGAGGACTCCGGTTCAGGGAGCGGCCAACTAGCCGAGAACCTCACCTATGCCT
GGCACAATATGGACATCTTTGGGGCGGTCAATCAGCCGGGCTCCGGATGGCGGCAGCTGGTCAACCGGAC
ACGCGGACTATTCTGCAACGAGCGACACATACCGGCGCCCAGGAAACATTTGCTCAAGAACGGTGAGTTT
CTATTCGCAGTCGGCTGATCTGTGTGAAATCTTAATAAAGGGTCCAATTACCAATTTGAAACTCAGTTTG
CGGCGTGGCCTATCCGGGCGAACTTTTGGCCGTGATGGGCAGTTCCGGTGCCGGAAAGACGACCCTGCTG
AATGCCCTTGCCTTTCGATCGCCGCAGGGCATCCAAGTATCGCCATCCGGGATGCGACTGCTCAATGGCC
AACCTGTGGACGCCAAGGAGATGCAGGCCAGGTGCGCCTATGTCCAGCAGGATGACCTCTTTATCGGCTC
CCTAACGGCCAGGGAACACCTGATTTTCCAAGCCATGGTGCGGATGCCACGACATCTGACCTATCGGCAG
CGAGTGGCCCGCGTGGATCAGGTGATCCAGGAGCTTTCGCTCAGCAAATGTCAGCACACGATCATCGGTG
TGCCCGGCAGGGTGAAAGGTCTGTCCGGCGGAGAAAGGAAGCGTCTGGCATTCGCCTCCGAGGCTCTAAC
CGATCCGCCGCTTCTGATCTGCGATGAGCCCACCTCCGGACTGGACTCCTTTACCGCCCACAGCGTCGTC
CAGGTGCTGAAGAAGCTGTCGCAGAAGGGCAAGACCGTCATCCTGACCATTCATCAGCCGTCTTCCGAGC
TGTTTGAGCTCTTTGACAAGATCCTTCTGATGGCCGAGGGCAGGGTAGCTTTCTTGGGCACTCCCAGCGA
AGCCGTCGACTTCTTTTCCTAGTGAGTTCGATGTGTTTATTAAGGGTATCTAGTATTACATAACATCTCA
ACTCCTATCCAGCGTGGGTGCCCAGTGTCCTACCAACTACAATCCGGCGGACTTTTACGTACAGGTGTTG
GCCGTTGTGCCCGGACGGGAGATCGAGTCCCGTGATCGGATCGCCAAGATATGCGACAATTTTGCCATTA
GCAAAGTAGCCCGGGATATGGAGCAGTTGTTGGCCACCAAAAATCTGGAGAAGCCACTGGAGCAGCCGGA
GAATGGGTACACCTACAAGGCCACCTGGTTCATGCAGTTCCGGGCGGTCCTGTGGCGATCCTGGCTGTCG
GTGCTCAAGGAACCACTCCTCGTAAAAGTGCGACTTATTCAGACAACGGTGAGTGGTTCCAGTGGAAACA
AATGATATAACGCTTACAATTCTTGGAAACAAATTCGCTAGATTTTAGATAGAATTGCCTGATTCCACAC
CCTTCTTAGTTTTTTTCAATGAGATGTATAGTTTATAGTTTTGCAGAAGATAAATAAATTTCATTTAACT
CGCGAATATTAATGAGATGCGAGTAACATTTTAATTTGCAGATGGTTGCCATCTTGATTGGCCTCATCTT
TTTGGGCCAACAACTCACGCAAGTGGGTGTGATGAATATCAACGGAGCCATCTTCCTCTTCCTGACCAAC
ATGACCTTTCAAAACGTCTTTGCCACGATAAATGTAAGTCATGTTTAGAATACATTTGCATTTCAATAAT
TTACTAACTTTCTAATGAATCGATTCGATTTAGGTGTTCACCTCAGAGCTGCCAGTTTTTATGAGGGAGG
CCCGAAGTCGACTTTATCGCTGTGACACATACTTTCTGGGCAAAACGATTGCCGAATTGCCGCTTTTTCT
CACAGTGCCACTGGTCTTCACGGCGATTGCCTATCCGATGATCGGACTGCGGGCCGGAGTGCTGCACTTC
TTCAACTGCCTGGCGCTGGTCACTCTGGTGGCCAATGTGTCAACGTCCTTCGGATATCTAATATCCTGCG
CCAGCTCCTCGACCTCGATGGCGCTGTCTGTGGGTCCGCCGGTTATCATACCATTCCTGCTCTTTGGCGG
CTTCTTCTTGAACTCGGGCTCGGTGCCAGTATACCTCAAATGGTTGTCGTACCTCTCATGGTTCCGTTAC
GCCAACGAGGGTCTGCTGATTAACCAATGGGCGGACGTGGAGCCGGGCGAAATTAGCTGCACATCGTCGA
ACACCACGTGCCCCAGTTCGGGCAAGGTCATCCTGGAGACGCTTAACTTCTCCGCCGCCGATCTGCCGCT
GGACTACGTGGGTCTGGCCATTCTCATCGTGAGCTTCCGGGTGCTCGCATATCTGGCTCTAAGACTTCGG
GCCCGACGCAAGGAGTAGCCGACATATATCCGAAATAACTGCTTGTTTTTTTTTTTTACCATTATTACCA
TCGTGTTTACTGTTTATTGCCCCCTCAAAAAGCTAATGTAATTATATTTGTGCCAATAAAAACAAGATAT
GACCTATAGAATACAAGTATTTCCCCTTCGAACATCCCCACAAGTAGACTTTGGATTTGTCTTCTAACCA
AAAGACTTACACACCTGCATACCTTACATCAAAAACTCGTTTATCGCTACATAAAACACCGGGATATATT
TTTTATATACATACTTTTCAAATCGCGCGCCCTCTTCATAATTCACCTCCACCACACCACGTTTCGTAGT
TGCTCTTTCGCTGTCTCCCACCCGCTCTCCGCAACACATTCACCTTTTGTTCGACGACCTTGGAGCGACT
GTCGTTAGTTCCGCGCGATTCGGTTCGCTCAAATGGTTCCGAGTGGTTCATTTCGTCTCAATAGAAATTA
GTAATAAATATTTGTATGTACAATTTATTTGCTCCAATATATTTGTATATATTTCCCTCACAGCTATATT
TATTCTAATTTAATATTATGACTTTTTAAGGTAATTTTTTGTGACCTGTTCGGAGTGATTAGCGTTACAA
TTTGAACTGAAAGTGACATCCAGTGTTTGTTCCTTGTGTAGATGCATCTCAAAAAAATGGTGGGCATAAT
AGTGTTGTTTATATATATCAAAAATAACAACTATAATAATAAGAATACATTTAATTTAGAAAATGCTTGG
ATTTCACTGGAACTAGGGCGCGCCTCCGGAACATAATGGTGCAGGGCGCTGACTTCCGCGTTTCCAGACT
TTACGAAACACGGAAACCGAAGACCATTCATGTTGTTGCTCAGGTCGCAGACGTTTTGCAGCAGCAGTCG
CTTCACGTTCGCTCGCGTATCGGTGATTCATTCTGCTAACCAGTAAGGCAACCCCGCCAGCCTAGCCGGG
TCCTCAACGACAGGAGCACGATCATGCGCACCCGTGGCCAGGGCCGCAAGCTTGCATGCCTGCAGGTCGG
AGTACTGTCCTCCGAGCGGAGACTCTAGCCCTAGGGCATGCCTGCAGGTCGGAGTACTGTCCTCCGAGCG
GAGTACTGTCCTCCGAGCGGAGACTCTAGCGCTAGCGACGTCGAGCGCCGGAGTATAAATAGAGGCGCTT
CGTCTACGGAGCGACAATTCAATTCAAACAAGCAAAGTGAACACGTCGCTAAGCGAAAGCTAAGCAAATA
AACAAGCGCAGCTGAACAAGCTAAACAATCTGCAGTAAAGTGCAAGTTAAAGTGAATCAATTAAAAGTAA
CCAGCAACCAAGTAAATCAACTGCAACTACTGAAATCTGCCAAGAAGTAATTATTGAATACAAGAAGAGA
ACTCTGAATAGATCTAAAAGGTAGGTTCAACCACTGATGCCTAGGCACACCGAAACGACTAACCCTAATT
CTTATCCTTTACTTCAGGCGGCCGCGGCTCGAGAATCAAAATGCCGCAGTTTGGCATCCTCTGCAAGACC
CCACCAAAGGTGTTGGTGCGTCAATTCGTGGAGCGATTTGAGAGGCCGTCGGGTGAGAAGATCGCCCTGT
GCGCTGCCGAGTTGACCTATTTGTGTTGGATGATCACTCATAATGGCACCGCGATTAAGCGCGCTACCTT
TATGAGCTATAACACTATCATTAGCAATTCCCTGTCCTTTGACATAGTAAACAAGTCCCTGCAGTTTAAA
TACAAGACTCAGAAGGCCACTATATTGGAGGCTTCGCTGAAAAAGTTGATCCCGGCATGGGAGTTCACGA
TCATCCCATACTACGGTCAGAAACACCAGAGCGATATTACCGATATTGTAAGCAGCCTCCAGCTGCAGTT
TGAGTCCAGCGAAGAGGCTGATAAGGGTAATAGTCACAGCAAAAAGATGCTGAAGGCACTGCTGTCCGAG
GGCGAAAGCATCTGGGAGATTACTGAGAAAATCCTGAACTCGTTTGAGTACACCAGCCGATTCACCAAGA
CGAAGACCCTGTACCAGTTCCTCTTTTTGGCAACCTTCATCAATTGTGGTCGCTTCAGTGACATCAAAAA
CGTGGACCCTAAATCGTTCAAGCTGGTGCAGAATAAGTACCTGGGTGTTATCATCCAGTGCTTGGTTACC
GAGACTAAGACCTCCGTGTCCAGGCACATTTATTTCTTCTCCGCAAGGGGTCGCATCGATCCGCTGGTAT
ACTTGGATGAGTTCCTTCGGAATAGTGAACCAGTCTTGAAGCGCGTGAACAGGACGGGCAATTCCAGTAG
CAACAAGCAAGAGTACCAGCTGCTGAAGGATAATCTTGTTCGGTCGTACAACAAAGCCTTGAAGAAAAAT
GCGCCATACTCGATCTTTGCAATCAAGAATGGTCCCAAGAGTCATATTGGCCGGCACCTGATGACCAGTT
TCTTGTCCATGAAGGGTCTGACTGAGCTCACAAACGTCGTTGGCAACTGGTCGGACAAGCGAGCGAGTGC
CGTCGCCCGCACGACATACACCCACCAGATCACGGCCATACCAGATCACTATTTCGCGCTGGTGTCGCGT
TATTATGCCTATGATCCCATCAGCAAGGAGATGATCGCGCTGAAGGACGAAACCAATCCAATCGAGGAGT
GGCAGCATATCGAGCAACTTAAGGGAAGCGCTGAGGGTAGCATCCGTTACCCCGCCTGGAACGGCATCAT
CAGCCAGGAGGTTCTGGATTACCTGAGCTCCTACATCAATCGCCGTATTGGATCCCATGGCTTCCCTCCA
GAGGTGGAGGAGCAAGATGATGGCACTCTCCCCATGAGCTGCGCTCAAGAGAGTGGCATGGATCGTCACC
CCGCTGCTTGCGCCTCGGCTCGCATCAACGTGTAATCTAGAGGATCTTTGTGAAGGAACCTTACTTCTGT
GGTGTGACATAATTGGACAAACTACCTACAGAGATTTAAAGCTCTAAGGTAAATATAAAATTTTTAAGTG
TATAATGTGTTAAACTACTGATTCTAATTGTTTGTGTATTTTAGATTCCAACCTATGGAACTGATGAATG
GGAGCAGTGGTGGAATGCCTTTAATGAGGAAAACCTGTTTTGCTCAGAAGAAATGCCATCTAGTGATGAT
GAGGCTACTGCTGACTCTCAACATTCTACTCCTCCAAAAAAGAAGAGAAAGGTAGAAGACCCCAAGGACT
TTCCTTCAGAATTGCTAAGTTTTTTGAGTCATGCTGTGTTTAGTAATAGAACTCTTGCTTGCTTTGCTAT
TTACACCACAAAGGAAAAAGCTGCACTGCTATACAAGAAAATTATGGAAAAATATTTGATGTATAGTGCC
TTGACTAGAGATCATAATCAGCCATACCACATTTGTAGAGGTTTTACTTGCTTTAAAAAACCTCCCACAC
CTCCCCCTGAACCTGAAACATAAAATGAATGCAATTGTTGTTGTTAACTTGTTTATTGCAGCTTATAATG
GTTACAAATAAAGCAATAGCATCACAAATTTCACAAATAAAGCATTTTTTTCACTGCATTCTAGTTGTGG
TTTGTCCAAACTCATCAATGTATCTTATCATGTCTGGATCGATCTGGCCGGCCGTTTAAACGAATTCTTG
AAGACGAAAGGGCCTCGTGATACGCCTATTTTTATAGGTTAATGTCATGATAATAATGGTTTCTTA
