>Addgene plasmid #32133 | pJFRC151-3XUAS-IVS-Flp2::PEST | addgene partial sequence | sequence record 38076 | hsp70-F 5'-GAGCGCCGGAGTATAAATAGAG
TTCAATTCAAACAAGCAAAGTGAACACGTCGCTAAGCGAAAGCTAAGCAAATAAACAAGCGCAGCTGAAC
AAGCTAAACAATCTGCAGTAAAGTGCAAGTTAAAGTGAATCAATTAAAAGTAACCAGCAACCAAGTAAAT
CAACTGCAACTACTGAAATCTGCCAAGAAGTAATTATTGAATACAAGAAGAGAACTCTGAATAGATCTAA
AAGGTAGGTTCAACCACTGATGCCTAGGCACACCGAAACGACTAACCCTAATTCTTATCCTTTACTTCAG
GCGGCCGCGGCTCGAGAATCAAAATGCCGCAGTTTGGCATCCTCTGCAAGACCCCACCAAAGGTGTTGGT
GCGTCAATTCGTGGAGCGATTTGAGAGGCCGTCGGGTGAGAAGATCGCCCTGTGCGCTGCCGAGTTGACC
TATTTGTGTTGGATGATCACTCATAATGGCACCGCGATTAAGCGCGCTACCTTTATGAGCTATAACACTA
TCATTAGCAATTCCCTGTCCTTTGACATAGTAAACAAGTCCCTGCAGTTTAAATACAAGACTCAGAAGGC
CACTATATTGGAGGCTTCGCTGAAAAAGTTGATCCCGGCATGGGAGTTCACGATCATCCCATACTACGGT
CAGAAACACCAGAGCGATATTACCGATATTGTAAGCAGCCTCCAGCTGCAGTTTGAGTCCAGCGAAGAGG
CTGATAAGGGTAATAGTCACAGCAAAAAGATGCTGAAGGCACTGCTGTCCGAGGGCGAAAGCATCTGGGA
GATTACTGAGAAAATCCTGAACTCGTTTGAGTACACCAGCCGATTCACCAAGACGAAGACCCTGTACCAG
TTCCTCTTTTTGGCAACCTTCATCAATTGTGGTCGCTTCAGTGACATCAA
