>Addgene plasmid #32133 | pJFRC151-3XUAS-IVS-Flp2::PEST | addgene partial sequence | sequence record 38077 | SV40pA-R 5'-GAAATTTGTGATGCTATTGC-3'
TAAACAAGTTAACAACAACAATTGCATTCATTTTATGTTTCAGGTTCAGGGGGAGGTGTGGGAGGTTTTT
TAAAGCAAGTAAAACCTCTACAAATGTGGTATGGCTGATTATGATCTCTAGTCAAGGCACTATACATCAA
ATATTTTTCCATAATTTTCTTGTATAGCAGTGCAGCTTTTTCCTTTGTGGTGTAAATAGCAAAGCAAGCA
AGAGTTCTATTACTAAACACAGCATGACTCAAAAAACTTAGCAATTCTGAAGGAAAGTCCTTGGGGTCTT
CTACCTTTCTCTTCTTTTTTGGAGGAGTAGAATGTTGAGAGTCAGCAGTAGCCTCATCATCACTAGATGG
CATTTCTTCTGAGCAAAACAGGTTTTCCTCATTAAAGGCATTCCACCACTGCTCCCATTCATCAGTTCCA
TAGGTTGGAATCTAAAATACACAAACAATTAGAATCAGTAGTTTAACACATTATACACTTAAAAATTTTA
TATTTACCTTAGAGCTTTAAATCTCTGTAGGTAGTTTGTCCAATTATGTCACACCACAGAAGTAAGGTTC
CTTCACAAAGATCCTCTAGATTACACGTTGATGCGAGCCGAGGCGCAAGCAGCGGGGTGACGATCCATGC
CACTCTCTTGAGCGCAGCTCATGGGGAGAGTGCCATCATCTTGCTCCTCCACCTCTGGAGGGAAGCCATG
GGATCCAATACGGCGATTGATGTAGGAGCTCAGGTAATCCAGAACCTCCTGGCTGATGATGCCGTTCCAG
GC
